Addgene plasmid #13970: pBABE-puro SV40 LT
Depositing lab: Thomas Roberts. Depositing organization: Dana-Farber Cancer Institute. Publication: Human mammary epithelial cell transformation through the activation of phosphatidylinositol 3-kinase. Zhao JJ, Gjoerup OV, Subramanian RR, Cheng Y, Chen W, Roberts TM, Hahn WC. Cancer Cell. 2003 May . 3(5):483-95. 10.1016/S1535-6108(03)00088-6 PubMed 12781366.
Backbone
  Vector backbone: pBABE-puro
  Backbone size w/o insert (bp): 5169
  Vector type: Mammalian Expression, Retroviral
  Selectable markers: Puromycin
Growth in bacteria
  Bacterial resistance: Ampicillin, 100 μg/mL
  Growth temperature: 37°C
  Growth strain: DH5alpha
  Copy number: Low Copy
Gene/Insert
  Gene/Insert name: SV40 LT (alt name: Simian virus-40 large-T antigen)
  Insert size (bp): 2200
  GenBank ID: AF316141
  Entrez Gene: SV40gp6 (a.k.a. SV40gp6)
  Cloning method: Restriction Enzyme; 5′ cloning site BamHI? (unknown if destroyed); 3′ cloning site BamHI? (unknown if destroyed)
  Sequencing primers: 5′ pBABE 5'; 3′ pBABE 3'
Terms and licenses: Academic/Nonprofit Terms; Industry Terms: Not Available to Industry
How to cite: pBABE-puro SV40 LT was a gift from Thomas Roberts (Addgene plasmid # 13970 ; http://n2t.net/addgene:13970 ; RRID:Addgene_13970)
