[The description below was written by a language model from this plasmid's Addgene catalogue record and pLannotate feature annotations shown in this document.]
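Description:
pBABE-puro SV40 LT is a Moloney murine leukemia virus-based retroviral expression vector, built on the pBABE-puro backbone, that delivers the simian virus 40 large T antigen into mammalian cells. In bacteria it is maintained through a ColE1/pMB1-type origin and a β-lactamase gene with its own promoter, conferring ampicillin resistance. The feature annotation labels the origin as a high-copy type, whereas the catalogue entry lists the plasmid as low copy. A short lacI fragment near the origin appears to be a backbone remnant with no functional role.

The proviral cassette is flanked by MMLV long terminal repeats. Downstream of the 5′ LTR lie a packaging signal (annotated as an MESV Ψ fragment) and a truncated gag segment lacking its start codon, which together support encapsidation of the genomic RNA when the plasmid is introduced into a packaging cell line that supplies the viral proteins in trans. The large T antigen coding sequence of roughly 2.1 kb follows, and no dedicated internal promoter is annotated for it, consistent with the pBABE design in which the 5′ LTR drives the insert. The record suggests it was cloned at BamHI sites, but marks this as uncertain. An internal SV40 enhancer/early promoter then drives puromycin N-acetyltransferase, allowing puromycin selection of stably transduced cells. The short stretch annotated as a ΔU3 self-inactivating LTR fragment directly abuts the full 3′ LTR annotation and probably represents part of that LTR rather than a true self-inactivating design.

The associated publication concerns transformation of human mammary epithelial cells, consistent with use of this vector to introduce large T antigen stably for immortalization and transformation studies.
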