Features (pLannotate 1.2.2; 12 found; start..end, strand, type, name):
     12..481     +  LTR            LTR: long terminal repeat from Moloney murine leukemia virus
    605..879     +  misc_feature   MESV Ψ (fragment): packaging signal of murine embryonic stem cell virus
    946..1362    +  CDS            gag (truncated): truncated Moloney murine leukemia virus (MMLV) gag gene lacking the start codon
   1400..3526    +  CDS            large T antigen: large T antigen from SV40 (simian virus 40)
   3612..3941    +  promoter       SV40 promoter: SV40 enhancer and early promoter
   3951..4550    +  CDS            PuroR: puromycin N-acetyltransferase; pac from Streptomyces alboniger; confers resistance to puromycin
   4649..4770    +  LTR            3' LTR (ΔU3) (fragment): self-inactivating 3' long terminal repeat (LTR) from Moloney murine leukemia virus
   4771..5240    +  LTR            LTR: long terminal repeat from Moloney murine leukemia virus
   5306..5358    -  CDS            lacI (fragment): lac repressor; lacI; The lac repressor binds to the lac operator to inhibit transcription in E. coli. This inhibition can be relieved by adding lactose or isopropyl-β-D-thiogalactopyranoside (IPTG).
   5541..6129    -  rep_origin     ori: high-copy-number ColE1/pMB1/pBR322/pUC origin of replication
   6289..7149    -  CDS            AmpR: β-lactamase; bla; confers resistance to ampicillin, carbenicillin, and related antibiotics
   7150..7254    -  promoter       AmpR promoter: bla
>Addgene plasmid #13970 | pBABE-puro SV40 LT | addgene full sequence | sequence record 177675 | Addgene NGS Result
CCACCTGCAGCCTGAATATGGGCCAAACAGGATATCTGTGGTAAGCAGTTCCTGCCCCGGCTCAGGGCCA
AGAACAGATGGAACAGCTGAATATGGGCCAAACAGGATATCTGTGGTAAGCAGTTCCTGCCCCGGCTCAG
GGCCAAGAACAGATGGTCCCCAGATGCGGTCCAGCCCTCAGCAGTTTCTAGAGAACCATCAGATGTTTCC
AGGGTGCCCCAAGGACCTGAAATGACCCTGTGCCTTATTTGAACTAACCAATCAGTTCGCTTCTCGCTTC
TGTTCGCGCGCTTCTGCTCCCCGAGCTCAATAAAAGAGCCCACAACCCCTCACTCGGGGCGCCAGTCCTC
CGATTGACTGAGTCGCCCGGGTACCCGTGTATCCAATAAACCCTCTTGCAGTTGCATCCGACTTGTGGTC
TCGCTGTTCCTTGGGAGGGTCTCCTCTGAGTGATTGACTACCCGTCAGCGGGGGTCTTTCATTTGGGGGC
TCGTCCGGGATCGGGAGACCCCTGCCCAGGGACCACCGACCCACCACCGGGAGGCAAGCTGGCCAGCAAC
TTATCTGTGTCTGTCCGATTGTCTAGTGTCTATGACTGATTTTATGCGCCTGCGTCGGTACTAGTTAGCT
AACTAGCTCTGTATCTGGCGGACCCGTGGTGGAACTGACGAGTTCTGAACACCCGGCCGCAACCCTGGGA
GACGTCCCAGGGACTTTGGGGGCCGTTTTTGTGGCCCGACCTGAGGAAGGGAGTCGATGTGGAATCCGAC
CCCGTCAGGATATGTGGTTCTGGTAGGAGACGAGAACCTAAAACAGTTCCCGCCTCCGTCTGAATTTTTG
CTTTCGGTTTGGAACCGAAGCCGCGCGTCTTGTCTGCTGCAGCGCTGCAGCATCGTTCTGTGTTGTCTCT
GTCTGACTGTGTTTCTGTATTTGTCTGAAAATTAGGGCCAGACTGTTACCACTCCCTTAAGTTTGACCTT
AGGTCACTGGAAAGATGTCGAGCGGATCGCTCACAACCAGTCGGTAGATGTCAAGAAGAGACGTTGGGTT
ACCTTCTGCTCTGCAGAATGGCCAACCTTTAACGTCGGATGGCCGCGAGACGGCACCTTTAACCGAGACC
TCATCACCCAGGTTAAGATCAAGGTCTTTTCACCTGGCCCGCATGGACACCCAGACCAGGTCCCCTACAT
CGTGACCTGGGAAGCCTTGGCTTTTGACCCCCCTCCCTGGGTCAAGCCCTTTGTACACCCTAAGCCTCCG
CCTCCTCTTCCTCCATCCGCCCCGTCTCTCCCCCTTGAACCTCCTCGTTCGACCCCGCCTCGATCCTCCC
TTTATCCAGCCCTCACTCCTTCTCTAGGCGCCGGCCGGATCCCGCGACCGGTCGACCAGCTTTGCAAAGA
TGGATAAAGTTTTAAACAGAGAGGAATCTTTGCAGCTAATGGACCTTCTAGGTCTTGAAAGGAGTGCCTG
GGGGAATATTCCTCTGATGAGAAAGGCATATTTAAAAAAATGCAAGGAGTTTCATCCTGATAAAGGAGGA
GATGAAGAAAAAATGAAGAAAATGAATACTCTGTACAAGAAAATGGAAGATGGAGTAAAATATGCTCATC
AACCTGACTTTGGAGGCTTCTGGGATGCAACTGAGATTCCAACCTATGGAACTGATGAATGGGAGCAGTG
GTGGAATGCCTTTAATGAGGAAAACCTGTTTTGCTCAGAAGAAATGCCATCTAGTGATGATGAGGCTACT
GCTGACTCTCAACATTCTACTCCTCCAAAAAAGAAGAGAAAGGTAGAAGACCCCAAGGACTTTCCTTCAG
AATTGCTAAGTTTTTTGAGTCATGCTGTGTTTAGTAATAGAACTCTTGCTTGCTTTGCTATTTACACCAC
AAAGGAAAAAGCTGCACTGCTATACAAGAAAATTATGGAAAAATATTCTGTAACCTTTATAAGTAGGCAT
AACAGTTATAATCATAACATACTGTTTTTTCTTACTCCACACAGGCATAGAGTGTCTGCTATTAATAACT
ATGCTCAAAAATTGTGTACCTTTAGCTTTTTAATTTGTAAAGGGGTTAATAAGGAATATTTGATGTATAG
TGCCTTGACTAGAGATCCATTTTCTGTTATTGAGGAAAGTTTGCCAGGTGGGTTAAAGGAGCATGATTTT
AATCCAGAAGAAGCAGAGGAAACTAAACAAGTGTCCTGGAAGCTTGTAACAGAGTATGCAATGGAAACAA
AATGTGATGATGTGTTGTTATTGCTTGGGATGTACTTGGAATTTCAGTACAGTTTTGAAATGTGTTTAAA
ATGTATTAAAAAAGAACAGCCCAGCCACTATAAGTACCATGAAAAGCATTATGCAAATGCTGCTATATTT
GCTGACAGCAAAAACCAAAAAACCATATGCCAACAGGCTGTTGATACTGTTTTAGCTAAAAAGCGGGTTG
ATAGCCTACAATTAACTAGAGAACAAATGTTAACAAACAGATTTAATGATCTTTTGGATAGGATGGATAT
AATGTTTGGTTCTACAGGCTCTGCTGACATAGAAGAATGGATGGCTGGAGTTGCTTGGCTACACTGTTTG
TTGCCCAAAATGGATTCAGTGGTGTATGACTTTTTAAAATGCATGGTGTACAACATTCCTAAAAAAAGAT
ACTGGCTGTTTAAAGGACCAATTGATAGTGGTAAAACTACATTAGCAGCTGCTTTGCTTGAATTATGTGG
GGGGAAAGCTTTAAATGTTAATTTGCCCTTGGACAGGCTGAACTTTGAGCTAGGAGTAGCTATTGACCAG
TTTTTAGTAGTTTTTGAGGATGTAAAGGGCACTGGAGGGGAGTCCAGAGATTTGCCTTCAGGTCAGGGAA
TTAATAACCTGGACAATTTAAGGGATTATTTGGATGGCAGTGTTAAGGTAAACTTAGAAAAGAAACACCT
AAATAAAAGAACTCAAATATTTCCCCCTGGAATAGTCACCATGAATGAGTACAGTGTGCCTAAAACACTG
CAGGCCAGATTTGTAAAACAAATAGATTTTAGGCCCAAAGATTATTTAAAGCATTGCCTGGAACGCAGTG
AGTTTTTGTTAGAAAAGAGAATAATTCAAAGTGGCATTGCTTTGCTTCTTATGTTAATTTGGTACAGACC
TGTGGCTGAGTTTGCTCAAAGTATTCAGAGCAGAATTGTGGAGTGGAAAGAGAGATTGGACAAAGAGTTT
AGTTTGTCAGTGTATCAAAAAATGAAGTTTAATGTGGCTATGGGAATTGGAGTTTTAGATTGGCTAAGAA
ACAGTGATGATGATGATGAAGACAGCCAGGAAAATGCTGATAAAAATGAAGATGGTGGGGAGAAGAACAT
GGAAGACTCAGGGCATGAAACAGGCATTGATTCACAGTCCCAAGGCTCATTTCAGGCCCCTCAGTCCTCA
CAGTCTGTTCATGATCATAATCAGCCATACCACATTTGTAGAGGTTTTACTTGCTTTAAAAAACCTCCCA
CACCTCCCCCTGAACCTGAAACATAAAATGAATGCAATTGTTGTTGTTAACGGGGATCCCAGTGTGGTGG
TACGTAGGAATTCGCCAGCACAGTGGTCGACCCTGTGGAATGTGTGTCAGTTAGGGTGTGGAAAGTCCCC
AGGCTCCCCAGCAGGCAGAAGTATGCAAAGCATGCATCTCAATTAGTCAGCAACCAGGTGTGGAAAGTCC
CCAGGCTCCCCAGCAGGCAGAAGTATGCAAAGCATGCATCTCAATTAGTCAGCAACCATAGTCCCGCCCC
TAACTCCGCCCATCCCGCCCCTAACTCCGCCCAGTTCCGCCCATTCTCCGCCCCATGGCTGACTAATTTT
TTTTATTTATGCAGAGGCCGAGGCCGCCTCGGCCTCTGAGCTATTCCAGAAGTAGTGAGGAGGCTTTTTT
GGAGGCCTAGGCTTTTGCAAAAAGCTTACCATGACCGAGTACAAGCCCACGGTGCGCCTCGCCACCCGCG
ACGACGTCCCCAGGGCCGTACGCACCCTCGCCGCCGCGTTCGCCGACTACCCCGCCACGCGCCACACCGT
CGATCCGGACCGCCACATCGAGCGGGTCACCGAGCTGCAAGAACTCTTCCTCACGCGCGTCGGGCTCGAC
ATCGGCAAGGTGTGGGTCGCGGACGACGGCGCCGCGGTGGCGGTCTGGACCACGCCGGAGAGCGTCGAAG
CGGGGGCGGTGTTCGCCGAGATCGGCCCGCGCATGGCCGAGTTGAGCGGTTCCCGGCTGGCCGCGCAGCA
ACAGATGGAAGGCCTCCTGGCGCCGCACCGGCCCAAGGAGCCCGCGTGGTTCCTGGCCACCGTCGGCGTC
TCGCCCGACCACCAGGGCAAGGGTCTGGGCAGCGCCGTCGTGCTCCCCGGAGTGGAGGCGGCCGAGCGCG
CCGGGGTGCCCGCCTTCCTGGAGACCTCCGCGCCCCGCAACCTCCCCTTCTACGAGCGGCTCGGCTTCAC
CGTCACCGCCGACGTCGAGGTGCCCGAAGGACCGCGCACCTGGTGCATGACCCGCAAGCCCGGTGCCTGA
CGCCCGCCCCACGACCCGCAGCGCCCGACCGAAAGGAGCGCACGACCCCATGCATCGATAAAATAAAAGA
TTTTATTTAGTCTCCAGAAAAAGGGGGGAATGAAAGACCCCACCTGTAGGTTTGGCAAGCTAGCTTAAGT
AACGCCATTTTGCAAGGCATGGAAAAATACATAACTGAGAATAGAGAAGTTCAGATCAAGGTCAGGAACA
GATGGAACAGCTGAATATGGGCCAAACAGGATATCTGTGGTAAGCAGTTCCTGCCCCGGCTCAGGGCCAA
GAACAGATGGAACAGCTGAATATGGGCCAAACAGGATATCTGTGGTAAGCAGTTCCTGCCCCGGCTCAGG
GCCAAGAACAGATGGTCCCCAGATGCGGTCCAGCCCTCAGCAGTTTCTAGAGAACCATCAGATGTTTCCA
GGGTGCCCCAAGGACCTGAAATGACCCTGTGCCTTATTTGAACTAACCAATCAGTTCGCTTCTCGCTTCT
GTTCGCGCGCTTCTGCTCCCCGAGCTCAATAAAAGAGCCCACAACCCCTCACTCGGGGCGCCAGTCCTCC
GATTGACTGAGTCGCCCGGGTACCCGTGTATCCAATAAACCCTCTTGCAGTTGCATCCGACTTGTGGTCT
CGCTGTTCCTTGGGAGGGTCTCCTCTGAGTGATTGACTACCCGTCAGCGGGGGTCTTTCACATGCAGCAT
GTATCAAAATTAATTTGGTTTTTTTTCTTAAGTATTTACATTAAATGGCCATAGTTGCATTAATGAATCG
GCCAACGCGCGGGGAGAGGCGGTTTGCGTATTGGGCGCTCTTCCGCTTCCTCGCTCACTGACTCGCTGCG
CTCGGTCGTTCGGCTGCGGCGAGCGGTATCAGCTCACTCAAAGGCGGTAATACGGTTATCCACAGAATCA
GGGGATAACGCAGGAAAGAACATGTGAGCAAAAGGCCAGCAAAAGGCCAGGAACCGTAAAAAGGCCGCGT
TGCTGGCGTTTTTCCATAGGCTCCGCCCCCCTGACGAGCATCACAAAAATCGACGCTCAAGTCAGAGGTG
GCGAAACCCGACAGGACTATAAAGATACCAGGCGTTTCCCCCTGGAAGCTCCCTCGTGCGCTCTCCTGTT
CCGACCCTGCCGCTTACCGGATACCTGTCCGCCTTTCTCCCTTCGGGAAGCGTGGCGCTTTCTCATAGCT
CACGCTGTAGGTATCTCAGTTCGGTGTAGGTCGTTCGCTCCAAGCTGGGCTGTGTGCACGAACCCCCCGT
TCAGCCCGACCGCTGCGCCTTATCCGGTAACTATCGTCTTGAGTCCAACCCGGTAAGACACGACTTATCG
CCACTGGCAGCAGCCACTGGTAACAGGATTAGCAGAGCGAGGTATGTAGGCGGTGCTACAGAGTTCTTGA
AGTGGTGGCCTAACTACGGCTACACTAGAAGAACAGTATTTGGTATCTGCGCTCTGCTGAAGCCAGTTAC
CTTCGGAAAAAGAGTTGGTAGCTCTTGATCCGGCAAACAAACCACCGCTGGTAGCGGTGGTTTTTTTGTT
TGCAAGCAGCAGATTACGCGCAGAAAAAAAGGATCTCAAGAAGATCCTTTGATCTTTTCTACGGGGTCTG
ACGCTCAGTGGAACGAAAACTCACGTTAAGGGATTTTGGTCATGAGATTATCAAAAAGGATCTTCACCTA
GATCCTTTTGCGGCCGCAAATCAATCTAAAGTATATATGAGTAAACTTGGTCTGACAGTTACCAATGCTT
AATCAGTGAGGCACCTATCTCAGCGATCTGTCTATTTCGTTCATCCATAGTTGCCTGACTCCCCGTCGTG
TAGATAACTACGATACGGGAGGGCTTACCATCTGGCCCCAGTGCTGCAATGATACCGCGAGACCCACGCT
CACCGGCTCCAGATTTATCAGCAATAAACCAGCCAGCCGGAAGGGCCGAGCGCAGAAGTGGTCCTGCAAC
TTTATCCGCCTCCATCCAGTCTATTAATTGTTGCCGGGAAGCTAGAGTAAGTAGTTCGCCAGTTAATAGT
TTGCGCAACGTTGTTGCCATTGCTACAGGCATCGTGGTGTCACGCTCGTCGTTTGGTATGGCTTCATTCA
GCTCCGGTTCCCAACGATCAAGGCGAGTTACATGATCCCCCATGTTGTGCAAAAAAGCGGTTAGCTCCTT
CGGTCCTCCGATCGTTGTCAGAAGTAAGTTGGCCGCAGTGTTATCACTCATGGTTATGGCAGCACTGCAT
AATTCTCTTACTGTCATGCCATCCGTAAGATGCTTTTCTGTGACTGGTGAGTACTCAACCAAGTCATTCT
GAGAATAGTGTATGCGGCGACCGAGTTGCTCTTGCCCGGCGTCAATACGGGATAATACCGCGCCACATAG
CAGAACTTTAAAAGTGCTCATCATTGGAAAACGTTCTTCGGGGCGAAAACTCTCAAGGATCTTACCGCTG
TTGAGATCCAGTTCGATGTAACCCACTCGTGCACCCAACTGATCTTCAGCATCTTTTACTTTCACCAGCG
TTTCTGGGTGAGCAAAAACAGGAAGGCAAAATGCCGCAAAAAAGGGAATAAGGGCGACACGGAAATGTTG
AATACTCATACTCTTCCTTTTTCAATATTATTGAAGCATTTATCAGGGTTATTGTCTCATGAGCGGATAC
ATATTTGAATGTATTTAGAAAAATAAACAAATAGGGGTTCCGCGCACATTTCCCCGAAAAGTG
