>Addgene plasmid #13970 | pBABE-puro SV40 LT | depositor partial sequence | sequence record 7786 | Author sequence
ATGGATAAAGTTTTAAACAGAGAGGAATCTTTGCAGCTAATGGACCTTCTAGGTCTTGAAAGGAGTGCCT
GGGGGAATATTCCTCTGATGAGAAAGGCATATTTAAAAAAATGCAAGGAGTTTCATCCTGATAAAGGAGG
AGATGAAGAAAAAATGAAGAAAATGAATACTCTGTACAAGAAAATGGAAGATGGAGTAAAATATGCTCAT
CAACCTGACTTTGGAGGCTTCTGGGATGCAACTGAGATTCCAACCTATGGAACTGATGAATGGGAGCAGT
GGTGGAATGCCTTTAATGAGGAAAACCTGTTTTGCTCAGAAGAAATGCCATCTAGTGATGATGAGGCTAC
TGCTGACTCTCAACATTCTACTCCTCCAAAAAAGAAGAGAAAGGTAGAAGACCCCAAGGACTTTCCTTCA
GAATTGCTAAGTTTTTTGAGTCATGCTGTGTTTAGTAATAGAACTCTTGCTTGCTTTGCTATTTACACCA
CAAAGGAAAAAGCTGCACTGCTATACAAGAAAATTATGGAAAAATATTCTGTAACCTTTATAAGTAGGCA
TAACAGTTATAATCATAACATACTGTTTTTTCTTACTCCACACAGGCATAGAGTGTCTGCTATTAATAAC
TATGCTCAAAAATTGTGTACCTTTAGCTTTTTAATTTGTAAAGGGGTTAATAAGGAATATTTGATGTATA
GTGCCTTGACTAGAGATCCATTTTCTGTTATTGAGGAAAGTTTGCCAGGTGGGTTAAAGGAGCATGATTT
TAATCCAGAAGAAGCAGAGGAAACTAAACAAGTGTCCTGGAAGCTTGTAACAGAGTATGCAATGGAAACA
AAATGTGATGATGTGTTGTTATTGCTTGGGATGTACTTGGAATTTCAGTACAGTTTTGAAATGTGTTTAA
AATGTATTAAAAAAGAACAGCCCAGCCACTATAAGTACCATGAAAAGCATTATGCAAATGCTGCTATATT
TGCTGACAGCAAAAACCAAAAAACCATATGCCAACAGGCTGTTGATACTGTTTTAGCTAAAAAGCGGGTT
GATAGCCTACAATTAACTAGAGAACAAATGTTAACAAACAGATTTAATGATCTTTTGGATAGGATGGATA
TAATGTTTGGTTCTACAGGCTCTGCTGACATAGAAGAATGGATGGCTGGAGTTGCTTGGCTACACTGTTT
GTTGCCCAAAATGGATTCAGTGGTGTATGACTTTTTAAAATGCATGGTGTACAACATTCCTAAAAAAAGA
TACTGGCTGTTTAAAGGACCAATTGATAGTGGTAAAACTACATTAGCAGCTGCTTTGCTTGAATTATGTG
GGGGGAAAGCTTTAAATGTTAATTTGCCCTTGGACAGGCTGAACTTTGAGCTAGGAGTAGCTATTGACCA
GTTTTTAGTAGTTTTTGAGGATGTAAAGGGCACTGGAGGGGAGTCCAGAGATTTGCCTTCAGGTCAGGGA
ATTAATAACCTGGACAATTTAAGGGATTATTTGGATGGCAGTGTTAAGGTAAACTTAGAAAAGAAACACC
TAAATAAAAGAACTCAAATATTTCCCCCTGGAATAGTCACCATGAATGAGTACAGTGTGCCTAAAACACT
GCAGGCCAGATTTGTAAAACAAATAGATTTTAGGCCCAAAGATTATTTAAAGCATTGCCTGGAACGCAGT
GAGTTTTTGTTAGAAAAGAGAATAATTCAAAGTGGCATTGCTTTGCTTCTTATGTTAATTTGGTACAGAC
CTGTGGCTGAGTTTGCTCAAAGTATTCAGAGCAGAATTGTGGAGTGGAAAGAGAGATTGGACAAAGAGTT
TAGTTTGTCAGTGTATCAAAAAATGAAGTTTAATGTGGCTATGGGAATTGGAGTTTTAGATTGGCTAAGA
AACAGTGATGATGATGATGAAGACAGCCAGGAAAATGCTGATAAAAATGAAGATGGTGGGGAGAAGAACA
TGGAAGACTCAGGGCATGAAACAGGCATTGATTCACAGTCCCAAGGCTCATTTCAGGCCCCTCAGTCCTC
ACAGTCTGTTCATGATCATAATCAGCCATACCACATTTGTAGAGGTTTTACTTGCTTTAAAAAACCTCCC
ACACCTCCCCCTGAACCTGAAACATAA
